Addgene plasmid #52151: pChlr-4CQ
Purpose: Encodes module 4 with amino acids 12C-16Q for recognition of nt 5A
Depositing lab: Huimin Zhao. Depositing organization: University of Illinois at Urbana-Champaign. Publication: Modular assembly of designer PUF proteins for specific post-transcriptional regulation of endogenous RNA. Abil Z, Denard CA, Zhao H. J Biol Eng. 2014 Mar 1;8(1):7. 10.1186/1754-1611-8-7 PubMed 24581042.
Backbone
  Vector backbone: pChlr-pNEB193
  Backbone manufacturer: New England Biolabs
  Backbone size w/o insert (bp): 2280
  Total vector size (bp): 2344
  Modifications to backbone: Replaced the original ampicillin resistance gene Bla with the chloramphenicol resistance gene Cam from pACYC (New England Biolabs) using the Gibson Assembly method.
  Vector type: Bacterial Expression
Growth in bacteria
  Bacterial resistance: Chloramphenicol, 25 μg/mL
  Growth temperature: 37°C
  Growth strain: Top10
  Copy number: High Copy
Gene/Insert
  Gene/Insert name: Pumilio homology domain amino acids 133-168 (alt name: PUM-HD module 4)
  Species: H. sapiens (human)
  Insert size (bp): 36
  Mutation: Changed 12N to 12C in Module 4
  GenBank ID: D43951
  Entrez Gene: PUM1 (a.k.a. HSPUM, NEDMSF, PUMH, PUMH1, PUML1, SCA47)
  Cloning method: Unknown
  Sequencing primers: 5′ M13 For; 3′ M13 Rev
Terms and licenses: Academic/Nonprofit Terms; Industry Terms: Not Available to Industry
How to cite: pChlr-4CQ was a gift from Huimin Zhao (Addgene plasmid # 52151 ; http://n2t.net/addgene:52151 ; RRID:Addgene_52151)
