[The description below was written by a language model from this plasmid's Addgene catalogue record.]
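Description:
pChlr-4CQ is a small, high-copy bacterial plasmid of about 2.3 kb that serves as a module donor in a library for building designer PUF (Pumilio/FBF) RNA-binding proteins. Its backbone, pChlr-pNEB193, is a derivative of the pUC-type cloning vector pNEB193 in which the original ampicillin resistance gene (bla) was replaced by the chloramphenicol resistance gene from pACYC using Gibson assembly, so the plasmid is propagated in E. coli under chloramphenicol selection. The record catalogues it as a bacterial expression vector, but it states no promoter driving the insert. No feature table is provided, so the origin and other backbone elements are not itemised. M13 forward and reverse primer sites flank the insert for sequencing.

The payload is a single repeat, module 4, of the human PUM1 Pumilio homology domain (PUM-HD), covering amino acids 133–168 of that domain. The insert size is recorded as 36, which appears to match the length in residues rather than base pairs, and the stated difference between backbone and total size does not obviously fit either reading. In PUF proteins each repeat contacts one RNA base, with specificity set largely by residues at positions 12 and 16 of the repeat. Here position 12 has been changed from asparagine to cysteine, giving a 12C-16Q combination that directs recognition of adenine at nucleotide 5 of the target RNA. The plasmid is intended to be combined with other module plasmids carrying alternative specificity codes, allowing modular assembly of full PUM-HD variants that bind chosen RNA sequences for post-transcriptional regulation of endogenous transcripts. The cloning method used to insert the module is not recorded.
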