>Addgene plasmid #52151 | pChlr-4CQ | depositor partial sequence | sequence record 80759 | M13F(-40)
GGTCTCATGGCCATGTCTTGAAGTGTGTGAAAGATCAGAATGGCTGTCACGTGGTTCAGAAATGCATTGA
ATGTGTACAGCCCCAGTCTTTGCAATTTATCATCGATGCGTTTAAGGGACAGGAGAGACCAAGCTTGGCG
TAATCATGGTCATAGCTGTTTCCTGTGTGAAATTGTTATCCGCTCACAATTCCACACAACATACGAGCCG
GAAGCATAAAGTGTAAAGCCTGGGGTGCCTAATGAGTGAGCTAACTCACATTAATTGCGTTGCGCTCACT
GCCCGCTTTCCAGTCGGGAAACCTGTCGTGCCAGCTGCATTAATGAATCGGCCAACGCGCGGGGAGAGGC
GGTTTGCGTATTGGGCGCTCTTCCGCTTCCTCGCTCACTGACTCGCTGCGCTCGGTCGTTCGGCTGCGGC
GAGCGGTATCAGCTCACTCAAAGGCGGTAATACGGTTATCCACAGAATCAGGG
