>Addgene plasmid #52151 | pChlr-4CQ | addgene partial sequence | sequence record 89942 | M13pUC-Fwd 5'-CCCAGTCACGACGTTGTAAAACG-3'
GAGCTCGGTCTCATGGCCATGTCTTGAAGTGTGTGAAAGATCAGAATGGCTGTCACGTGGTTCAGAAATG
CATTGAATGTGTACAGCCCCAGTCTTTGCAATTTATCATCGATGCGTTTAAGGGACAGGAGAGACCAAGC
TTGGCGTAATCATGGTCATAGCTGTTTCCTGTGTGAAATTGTTATCCGCTCACAATTCCACACAACATAC
GAGCCGGAAGCATAAAGTGTAAAGCCTGGGGTGCCTAATGAGTGAGCTAACTCACATTAATTGCGTTGCG
CTCACTGCCCGCTTTCCAGTCGGGAAACCTGTCGTGCCAGCTGCATTAATGAATCGGCCAACGCGCGGGG
AGAGGCGGTTTGCGTATTGGGCGCTCTTCCGCTTCCTCGCTCACTGACTCGCTGCGCTCGGTCGTTCGGC
TGCGGCGAGCGGTATCAGCTCACTCAAAGGCGGTAATACGGTTATCCACAGAATCAGGGGATAACGCAGG
AAAGAACATGTGAGCAAAAGGCCAGCAAAAGGCCAGGAACCGTAAAAAGGCCGCGTTGCTGGCGTTTTTC
CATAGGCTCCGCCCCCCTGACGAGCATCACAAAAATCGACGCTCAAGTCAGAGGTGGTGAAACCCGACAG
GACTATAAAGATACCAGGCGTTTCCCCCTGGAAGCTCCCTCGTGCGCTCTCCTGTTCCGACCCTGCCGCT
TACCGGATACCTGTCCGCCTTTCTCCCTTCGGGAAGCGTGGCGCTTTCTCATAGCTCACGCTGTA
